Addgene plasmid #157243: pD649-HAsp-IFNGR1-COMP5AP-AviTag-9xHis
Purpose: Mammalian expression of cell-surface protein extracellular domain fused to COMP5AP-AviTag-9xHis. Protein is secreted from cells.
Depositing lab: Chris Garcia. Depositing organization: Stanford University. Publication: A Human IgSF Cell-Surface Interactome Reveals a Complex Network of Protein-Protein Interactions. Wojtowicz WM, Vielmetter J, Fernandes RA, Siepe DH, Eastman CL, Chisholm GB, Cox S, Klock H, Anderson PW, Rue SM, Miller JJ, Glaser SM, Bragstad ML, Vance J, Lam AW, Lesley SA, Zinn K, Garcia KC. Cell. 2020 Aug 20;182(4):1027-1043.e17. doi: 10.1016/j.cell.2020.07.025. PubMed 32822567.
Backbone
  Vector backbone: pD649
  Backbone size w/o insert (bp): 7153
  Vector type: Mammalian Expression
Growth in bacteria
  Bacterial resistance: Ampicillin, 100 μg/mL
  Growth temperature: 37°C
  Growth strain: DH5alpha
  Copy number: High Copy
Gene/Insert
  Gene/Insert name: IFNGR1 (alt name: INGR1)
  Species: H. sapiens (human)
  Insert size (bp): 684
  Entrez Gene: IFNGR1 (a.k.a. CD119, IFNGR, IMD27A, IMD27B)
  Promoter: CMV/SP6
  Tag / fusion protein: COMP5AP-AviTag-9xHis (C terminal on backbone)
  Cloning method: Restriction Enzyme; 5′ cloning site GCGGCCGC (not destroyed); 3′ cloning site GGCGCGCC (not destroyed)
  Sequencing primers: 5′ ATTTAGGTGACACTATAG; 3′ CGTCGCACTCCATCACGGTG
Resource information
  A portion of this plasmid was derived from a plasmid made by: synthesis by ThermoFisher
Terms and licenses: Academic/Nonprofit Terms; Industry Terms: Not Available to Industry
Depositor comments: Some plasmids in this collection may have an IS4-like element ISVsa5 family transposase upstream of the CMV promoter.
How to cite: pD649-HAsp-IFNGR1-COMP5AP-AviTag-9xHis was a gift from Chris Garcia (Addgene plasmid # 157243 ; http://n2t.net/addgene:157243 ; RRID:Addgene_157243)
