[The description below was written by a language model from this plasmid's Addgene catalogue record and pLannotate feature annotations shown in this document.]
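Description:
pD649-HAsp-IFNGR1-COMP5AP-AviTag-9xHis is a 7.8 kb mammalian expression plasmid built on the pD649 backbone for producing the extracellular domain of human interferon gamma receptor 1 (IFNGR1, also known as CD119) as a secreted fusion protein. It is propagated in E. coli at high copy from a ColE1/pUC-type origin under ampicillin selection (AmpR, β-lactamase). A separate SV40 promoter/EM7 promoter cassette drives a puromycin N-acetyltransferase gene followed by an SV40 poly(A) signal, which would allow puromycin selection in mammalian cells. Short annotated fragments of KanR, lacZα, ble and the f1 origin appear to be backbone remnants rather than functional elements.

Expression is driven by the CMV enhancer and immediate-early promoter, followed by a partial CMV intron A and an SP6 promoter that could support in vitro transcription and serves as a sequencing primer site. The open reading frame begins with a signal peptide: "HAsp" in the name, although the annotation tool matched a fragment of an immunoglobulin heavy chain signal sequence. This directs the product into the secretory pathway. The IFNGR1 ectodomain, cloned between retained NotI and AscI sites, is fused at its C terminus to a segment of rat cartilage oligomeric matrix protein (COMP), a coiled-coil region that assembles into pentamers. Next come human placental alkaline phosphatase, an AviTag for enzymatic biotinylation and a polyhistidine tag (9xHis by name, annotated as 8xHis), with a bGH poly(A) signal at the end. Pentamerisation raises avidity for weak binding partners, the phosphatase gives an enzymatic readout, and the tags allow capture and purification. The associated publication places the plasmid in a collection used to map interactions among human IgSF cell-surface proteins. The depositor notes that some plasmids in the collection may carry an IS4-like transposase insertion upstream of the CMV promoter; none is annotated here.
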