Features (pLannotate 1.2.2; 24 found; start..end, strand, type, name):
    119..143     -  CDS            KanR (fragment): aminoglycoside phosphotransferase; aph(3')-Ia; confers resistance to kanamycin
    254..842     +  rep_origin     ori: high-copy-number ColE1/pMB1/pBR322/pUC origin of replication
   1067..1084    +  terminator     rrnB T2 terminator (fragment): transcription terminator T2 from the E. coli rrnB gene
   1109..1128    -  CDS            lacZα (fragment): LacZα fragment of β-galactosidase; lacZ fragment
   1584..1600    +  protein_bind   lac operator: The lac repressor binds to the lac operator to inhibit transcription in E. coli. This inhibition can be relieved by adding lactose or isopropyl-β-D-thiogalactopyranoside (IPTG). lac repressor encoded by lacI
   1843..2146    +  enhancer       CMV enhancer: human cytomegalovirus immediate early enhancer
   2147..2350    +  promoter       CMV promoter: human cytomegalovirus (CMV) immediate early promoter
   2486..2529    +  intron         CMV intron (fragment): modified intron A from human cytomegalovirus
   2581..2599    +  promoter       SP6 promoter: promoter for bacteriophage SP6 RNA polymerase
   2603..2640    +  CDS            IgH signal sequence (fragment): signal sequence from the mouse immunoglobulin heavy chain variable region
   2704..3432    +  CDS            IFNGR1 (fragment): INGR1_HUMAN - Experimental evidence at protein level: Swiss-Prot protein existence level 1. Receptor subunit for interferon gamma/INFG that plays crucial roles in antimicrobial, antiviral, and antitumor responses by activating effector immune cells and enhancing antigen presentation (PubMed:20015550). Associates with transmembrane accessory factor IFNGR2 to form a functional receptor (PubMed:7615558, PubMed:2971451, PubMed:7617032, PubMed:10986460, PubMed:7673114). Upon ligand binding, the intracellular domain of IFNGR1 opens out to allow association of downstream signaling components JAK1 and
   3529..3708    +  CDS            Comp (fragment): COMP_RAT - Experimental evidence at protein level: Swiss-Prot protein existence level 1. May play a role in the structural integrity of cartilage via its interaction with other extracellular matrix proteins such as the collagens and fibronectin. Can mediate the interaction of chondrocytes with the cartilage extracellular matrix through interaction with cell surface integrin receptors. Could play a role in the pathogenesis of osteoarthritis. Potent suppressor of apoptosis in both primary chondrocytes and transformed cells. Suppresses apoptosis by blocking the activation of caspase-3 and by indu
   3696..5148    +  CDS            SEAP (fragment): secreted alkaline phosphatase from human placenta The natural enzyme has a C-terminal transmembrane sequence that is replaced by a GPI anchor.
   5173..5214    +  CDS            AviTag™ (fragment): peptide tag that allows for enzymatic biotinylation
   5218..5241    +  CDS            8xHis: 8xHis affinity tag
   5387..5498    +  polyA_signal   bGH poly(A) signal: bovine growth hormone polyadenylation signal
   5499..5607    +  rep_origin     f1 ori (fragment): f1 bacteriophage origin of replication; arrow indicates direction of (+) strand synthesis
   5621..5950    +  promoter       SV40 promoter: SV40 enhancer and early promoter
   5998..6045    +  promoter       EM7 promoter: synthetic bacterial promoter&nbsp
   6064..6663    +  CDS            PuroR (fragment): puromycin N-acetyltransferase; pac from Streptomyces; confers resistance to puromycin
   6673..6798    +  CDS            ble (fragment): BLE_KLEPN - Experimental evidence at protein level: Swiss-Prot protein existence level 1. Binding protein with a strong affinity to the bleomycin family of antibiotics. Binds to CL990; an antimitotic-antibiotic compound. From Klebsiella pneumoniae.
   6793..6914    +  polyA_signal   SV40 poly(A) signal: SV40 polyadenylation signal
   6967..7827    -  CDS            AmpR: β-lactamase; bla; confers resistance to ampicillin, carbenicillin, and related antibiotics
   7830..89      -  promoter       AmpR promoter (fragment) (across the origin): bla
>Addgene plasmid #157243 | pD649-HAsp-IFNGR1-COMP5AP-AviTag-9xHis | depositor full sequence | sequence record 303595 | Full Sequence
TTTCAATATTATTGAAGCATTTATCAGGGTTATTGTCTCATGAGCGGATACATATTTGAATGTATTTAGA
AAAATAAACAAATAGGGGTCAGTGTTACAACCAATTAACCAATTCTGAACATTATCGCGAGCCCATTTAT
ACCTGAATATGGCTCATAACACCCCTTGCTCATGACCAAAATCCCTTAACGTGAGTTACGCGCGCGTCGT
TCCACTGAGCGTCAGACCCCGTAGAAAAGATCAAAGGATCTTCTTGAGATCCTTTTTTTCTGCGCGTAAT
CTGCTGCTTGCAAACAAAAAAACCACCGCTACCAGCGGTGGTTTGTTTGCCGGATCAAGAGCTACCAACT
CTTTTTCCGAAGGTAACTGGCTTCAGCAGAGCGCAGATACCAAATACTGTTCTTCTAGTGTAGCCGTAGT
TAGCCCACCACTTCAAGAACTCTGTAGCACCGCCTACATACCTCGCTCTGCTAATCCTGTTACCAGTGGC
TGCTGCCAGTGGCGATAAGTCGTGTCTTACCGGGTTGGACTCAAGACGATAGTTACCGGATAAGGCGCAG
CGGTCGGGCTGAACGGGGGGTTCGTGCACACAGCCCAGCTTGGAGCGAACGACCTACACCGAACTGAGAT
ACCTACAGCGTGAGCTATGAGAAAGCGCCACGCTTCCCGAAGGGAGAAAGGCGGACAGGTATCCGGTAAG
CGGCAGGGTCGGAACAGGAGAGCGCACGAGGGAGCTTCCAGGGGGAAACGCCTGGTATCTTTATAGTCCT
GTCGGGTTTCGCCACCTCTGACTTGAGCGTCGATTTTTGTGATGCTCGTCAGGGGGGCGGAGCCTATGGA
AAAACGCCAGCAACGCGGCCTTTTTACGGTTCCTGGCCTTTTGCTGGCCTTTTGCTCACATGTTCTTTCC
TGCGTTATCCCCTGATTCTGTGGATAACCGTATTACCGCCTTTGAGTGAGCTGATACCGCTCGCCGCAGC
CGAACGACCGAGCGCAGCGAGTCAGTGAGCGAGGAAGCGGAAGGCGAGAGTAGGGAACTGCCAGGCATCA
AACTAAGCAGAAGGCCCCTGACGGATGGCCTTTTTGCGTTTCTACAAACTCTTTCTGTGTTGTAAAACGA
CGGCCAGTCTTAAGCTCGGGCCCCCTGGGCGGTTCTGATAACGAGTAATCGTTAATCCGCAAATAACGTA
AAAACCCGCTTCGGCGGGTTTTTTTATGGGGGGAGTTTAGGGAAAGAGCATTTGTCAGAATATTTAAGGG
CGCCTGTCACTTTGCTTGATATATGAGAATTATTTAACCTTATAAATGAGAAAAAAGCAACGCACTTTAA
ATAAGATACGTTGCTTTTTCGATTGATGAACACCTATAATTAAACTATTCATCTATTATTTATGATTTTT
TGTATATACAATATTTCTAGTTTGTTAAAGAGAATTAAGAAAATAAATCTCGAAAATAATAAAGGGAAAA
TCAGTTTTTGATATCAAAATTATACATGTCAACGATAATACAAAATATAATACAAACTATAAGATGTTAT
CAGTATTTATTATCATTTAGAATAAATTTTGTGTCGCCCTTAATTGTGAGCGGATAACAATTACGAGCTT
CATGCACAGTGGCGTTGACTCAATATTGGCCATTAGCCATATTATTCATTGGTTATATAGCATAAATCAA
TATTGGCTATTGGCCATTGCATACGTTGTATCTATATCATAATATGTACATTTATATTGGCTCATGTCCA
ATATGACCGCCATGTTGGCATTGATTATTGACTAGTTATTAATAGTAATCAATTACGGGGTCATTAGTTC
ATAGCCCATATATGGAGTTCCGCGTTACATAACTTACGGTAAATGGCCCGCCTGGCTGACCGCCCAACGA
CCCCCGCCCATTGACGTCAATAATGACGTATGTTCCCATAGTAACGCCAATAGGGACTTTCCATTGACGT
CAATGGGTGGAGTATTTACGGTAAACTGCCCACTTGGCAGTACATCAAGTGTATCATATGCCAAGTACGC
CCCCTATTGACGTCAATGACGGTAAATGGCCCGCCTGGCATTATGCCCAGTACATGACCTTATGGGACTT
TCCTACTTGGCAGTACATCTACGTATTAGTCATCGCTATTACCATGGTGATGCGGTTTTGGCAGTACATC
AATGGGCGTGGATAGCGGTTTGACTCACGGGGATTTCCAAGTCTCCACCCCATTGACGTCAATGGGAGTT
TGTTTTGGCACCAAAATCAACGGGACTTTCCAAAATGTCGTAACAACTCCGCCCCATTGACGCAAATGGG
CGGTAGGCGTGTACGGTGGGAGGTCTATATAAGCAGAGCTCGTTTAGTGAACCGTCAGATCGCCTGGAGA
CGCCATCCACGCTGTTTTGACCTCCATAGAAGACACCGGGACCGATCCAGCCTCCGCGGCCGGGAACGGT
GCATTGGAACGCGGATTCCCCGTGCCAAGAGTGACGTAAGTACCGCCTATAGAGTCTATAGGCCCACCCC
CTTGGCTTCGTTAGAACGCGGCTACAATTAATACATAACCTTATGTATCATACACATACGATTTAGGTGA
CACTATAGAATAACATCCACTTTGCCTTTCTCTCCACAGGTGTCCACTCCCAGGTCCAACTGCACCTCGG
TTCTATCGAAAACGCGCCTGCTAGCGCCACCATGAAGACCATCATTGCCCTGAGCTACATCTTCTGCCTG
GTGTTCGCTGCGGCCGCCGAAATGGGAACAGCTGATCTGGGACCTAGCAGCGTGCCCACACCTACCAATG
TGACCATCGAGAGCTACAACATGAACCCCATCGTGTACTGGGAGTACCAGATCATGCCTCAGGTGCCCGT
GTTCACCGTGGAAGTGAAGAACTACGGCGTGAAGAACAGCGAGTGGATCGACGCCTGCATCAACATCAGC
CACCACTACTGCAACATCTCCGACCACGTGGGCGACCCTAGCAATTCTCTGTGGGTCCGAGTGAAGGCCA
GAGTGGGACAGAAAGAGAGCGCCTACGCCAAGAGCGAGGAATTCGCCGTGTGCAGAGATGGCAAGATCGG
CCCTCCTAAGCTGGACATCCGGAAAGAAGAGAAGCAGATCATGATTGACATCTTTCACCCCAGCGTGTTC
GTGAACGGCGACGAGCAAGAGGTGGACTACGATCCCGAGACAACCTGCTACATCCGGGTGTACAACGTGT
ACGTGCGGATGAACGGCAGCGAGATCCAGTACAAGATTCTGACCCAGAAAGAGGACGACTGCGACGAGAT
TCAGTGTCAGCTGGCCATTCCTGTGTCCAGCCTGAACAGCCAGTACTGTGTGTCTGCCGAAGGCGTGCTG
CATGTGTGGGGCGTGACAACCGAGAAGTCCAAAGAAGTGTGCATCACCATCTTCAACAGCAGCATCAAAG
GTGGCGCGCCGGAAGATCAAGTTGATCCAAGATTGATTGATGGCAAGGGCGGATCTCTGGAGGTGCTGTT
CCAGGGACCAGGCGGAAGCGGCAATCCCGGCGGCGATCTGGCCCCCCAGATGCTGCGCGAGCTGCAGGAG
ACCAATGCCGCCCTGCAGGACGTGCGCGAGCTGCTGCGCCACCGCGTGAAGGAGATCACCTTCCTGAAGA
ACACCGTGATGGAGTGCGACGCCTGCGGTATGCAGCCCTCTAGAGGCTCCGGCTCCATCATCCCAGTTGA
GGAGGAGAACCCGGACTTCTGGAACCGCGAGGCAGCCGAGGCCCTGGGTGCCGCCAAGAAGCTGCAGCCT
GCACAGACAGCCGCCAAGAACCTCATCATCTTCCTGGGCGATGGGATGGGGGTGTCTACGGTGACAGCTG
CCAGGATCCTAAAAGGGCAGAAGAAGGACAAACTGGGGCCTGAGATACCCCTGGCCATGGACCGCTTCCC
ATATGTGGCTCTGTCCAAGACATACAATGTAGACAAACATGTGCCAGACAGTGGAGCCACAGCCACGGCC
TACCTGTGCGGGGTCAAGGGCAACTTCCAGACCATTGGCTTGAGTGCAGCCGCCCGCTTTAACCAGTGCA
ACACGACACGCGGCAACGAGGTCATCTCCGTGATGAATCGGGCCAAGAAAGCAGGGAAGTCAGTGGGAGT
GGTAACCACCACACGAGTGCAGCACGCCTCGCCAGCCGGCACCTACGCCCACACGGTGAACCGCAACTGG
TACTCGGACGCCGACGTGCCTGCCTCGGCCCGCCAGGAGGGGTGCCAGGACATCGCTACGCAGCTCATCT
CCAACATGGACATTGACGTGATCCTAGGTGGAGGCCGAAAGTACATGTTTCGCATGGGAACCCCAGACCC
TGAGTACCCAGATGACTACAGCCAAGGTGGGACCAGGCTGGACGGGAAGAATCTGGTGCAGGAATGGCTG
GCGAAGCGCCAGGGTGCCCGGTATGTGTGGAACCGCACTGAGCTCATGCAGGCTTCCCTGGACCCGTCTG
TGACCCATCTCATGGGTCTCTTTGAGCCTGGAGACATGAAATACGAGATCCACCGAGACTCCACACTGGA
CCCCTCCCTGATGGAGATGACAGAGGCTGCCCTGCGCCTGCTGAGCAGGAACCCCCGCGGCTTCTTCCTC
TTCGTGGAGGGTGGTCGCATCGACCATGGTCATCATGAAAGCAGGGCTTACCGGGCACTGACTGAGACGA
TCATGTTCGACGACGCCATTGAGAGGGCGGGCCAGCTCACCAGCGAGGAGGACACGCTGAGCCTCGTCAC
TGCCGACCACTCCCACGTCTTCTCCTTCGGAGGCTACCCCCTGCGAGGGAGCTCCATCTTCGGGCTGGCC
CCTGGCAAGGCCCGGGACAGGAAGGCCTACACGGTCCTCCTATACGGAAACGGTCCAGGCTATGTGCTCA
AGGACGGCGCCCGGCCGGATGTTACCGAGAGCGAGAGCGGGAGCCCCGAGTATCGGCAGCAGTCAGCAGT
GCCCCTGGACGAAGAGACCCACGCAGGCGAGGACGTGGCGGTGTTCGCGCGCGGCCCGCAGGCGCACCTG
GTTCACGGCGTGCAGGAGCAGACCTTCATAGCGCACGTCATGGCCTTCGCCGCCTGCCTGGAGCCCTACA
CCGCCTGCGACCTGGCGCCCCCCGCCGGCACCACCGACGCCGCGCACCCGGGTGGCGGAGGACTGAACGA
CATCTTCGAGGCTCAGAAAATCGAATGGCACGAACATCACCATCACCATCACCATCACCATTAAGGCCGG
CCTGTAGTCACTGGCACAACGCGTTACCCGGTAAGCCAATCGGGTATACACGGTCGTCATACTGCAGACA
GGGTTCTTCTACTTTGCAAGATAGTCTTGAGTAGTAAAATAAATAGATAGAGAAAATCAGCCTCGACTGT
GCCTTCTAGTTGCCAGCCATCTGTTGTTTGCCCCTCCCCCGTGCCTTCCTTGACCCTGGAAGGTGCCACT
CCCACTGTCCTTTCCTAATAAAATGAGGAAATTGCATCACAACACTCAACCCTATCTCGGTCTATTCTTT
TGATTTATAAGGGATTTTGCCGATTTCGGCCTATTGGTTAAAAAATGAGCTGATTTAACAAAAATTTAAC
GCGAATTAATTCTGTGGAATGTGTGTCAGTTAGGGTGTGGAAAGTCCCCAGGCTCCCCAGCAGGCAGAAG
TATGCAAAGCATGCATCTCAATTAGTCAGCAACCAGGTGTGGAAAGTCCCCAGGCTCCCCAGCAGGCAGA
AGTATGCAAAGCATGCATCTCAATTAGTCAGCAACCATAGTCCCGCCCCTAACTCCGCCCATCCCGCCCC
TAACTCCGCCCAGTTCCGCCCATTCTCCGCCCCATGGCTGACTAATTTTTTTTATTTATGCAGAGGCCGA
GGCCGCCTCTGCCTCTGAGCTATTCCAGAAGTAGTGAGGAGGCTTTTTTGGAGGCCTAGGCTTTTGCAAA
AAGCTCCCGGGAGCTTGTATATCCATTTTCGGATCTGATCAGCACGTGTTGACAATTAATCATCGGCATA
GTATATCGGCATAGTATAATACGACAAGGTGAGGAACTAAACCATGACCGAGTACAAGCCCACGGTGCGC
CTCGCCACCCGCGACGACGTCCCCAGGGCCGTACGCACCCTCGCCGCCGCGTTCGCCGACTACCCCGCCA
CGCGCCACACCGTCGATCCGGACCGCCACATCGAGCGGGTCACCGAGCTGCAAGAACTCTTCCTCACGCG
CGTCGGGCTCGACATCGGCAAGGTGTGGGTCGCGGACGACGGCGCCGCGGTGGCGGTCTGGACCACGCCG
GAGAGCGTCGAAGCGGGGGCGGTGTTCGCCGAGATCGGCCCGCGCATGGCCGAGTTGAGCGGTTCCCGGC
TGGCCGCGCAGCAACAGATGGAAGGCCTCCTGGCGCCGCACCGGCCCAAGGAGCCCGCGTGGTTCCTGGC
CACCGTCGGCGTCTCGCCCGACCACCAGGGCAAGGGTCTGGGCAGCGCCGTCGTGCTCCCCGGAGTGGAG
GCGGCCGAGCGCGCCGGGGTGCCCGCCTTCCTGGAGACATCCGCGCCCCGCAACCTCCCCTTCTACGAGC
GGCTCGGCTTCACCGTCACCGCCGACGTCGAGGTGCCCGAAGGACCGCGCACCTGGTGCATGACCCGCAA
GCCCGGTGCCTGACACGTGCTACGAGATTTCGATTCCACCGCCGCCTTCTATGAAAGGTTGGGCTTCGGA
ATCGTTTTCCGGGACGCCGGCTGGATGATCCTCCAGCGCGGGGATCTCATGCTGGAGTTCTTCGCCCACC
CCAACTTGTTTATTGCAGCTTATAATGGTTACAAATAAAGCAATAGCATCACAAATTTCACAAATAAAGC
ATTTTTTTCACTGCATTCTAGTTGTGGTTTGTCCAAACTCATCAATGTATCTTATCATGTCTGTATACCG
TCGACCTCTAGCTAGAGCTTGGCGTAATCATGGTCATTACCAATGCTTAATCAGTGAGGCACCTATCTCA
GCGATCTGTCTATTTCGTTCATCCATAGTTGCCTGACTCCCCGTCGTGTAGATAACTACGATACGGGAGG
GCTTACCATCTGGCCCCAGCGCTGCGATGATACCGCGAGAACCACGCTCACCGGCTCCGGATTTATCAGC
AATAAACCAGCCAGCCGGAAGGGCCGAGCGCAGAAGTGGTCCTGCAACTTTATCCGCCTCCATCCAGTCT
ATTAATTGTTGCCGGGAAGCTAGAGTAAGTAGTTCGCCAGTTAATAGTTTGCGCAACGTTGTTGCCATCG
CTACAGGCATCGTGGTGTCACGCTCGTCGTTTGGTATGGCTTCATTCAGCTCCGGTTCCCAACGATCAAG
GCGAGTTACATGATCCCCCATGTTGTGCAAAAAAGCGGTTAGCTCCTTCGGTCCTCCGATCGTTGTCAGA
AGTAAGTTGGCCGCAGTGTTATCACTCATGGTTATGGCAGCACTGCATAATTCTCTTACTGTCATGCCAT
CCGTAAGATGCTTTTCTGTGACTGGTGAGTACTCAACCAAGTCATTCTGAGAATAGTGTATGCGGCGACC
GAGTTGCTCTTGCCCGGCGTCAATACGGGATAATACCGCGCCACATAGCAGAACTTTAAAAGTGCTCATC
ATTGGAAAACGTTCTTCGGGGCGAAAACTCTCAAGGATCTTACCGCTGTTGAGATCCAGTTCGATGTAAC
CCACTCGTGCACCCAACTGATCTTCAGCATCTTTTACTTTCACCAGCGTTTCTGGGTGAGCAAAAACAGG
AAGGCAAAATGCCGCAAAAAAGGGAATAAGGGCGACACGGAAATGTTGAATACTCATATTCTTCCTT
