>Addgene plasmid #157243 | pD649-HAsp-IFNGR1-COMP5AP-AviTag-9xHis | depositor partial sequence | sequence record 303596 | insert (extracellular domain)
GAAATGGGAACAGCTGATCTGGGACCTAGCAGCGTGCCCACACCTACCAATGTGACCATCGAGAGCTACA
ACATGAACCCCATCGTGTACTGGGAGTACCAGATCATGCCTCAGGTGCCCGTGTTCACCGTGGAAGTGAA
GAACTACGGCGTGAAGAACAGCGAGTGGATCGACGCCTGCATCAACATCAGCCACCACTACTGCAACATC
TCCGACCACGTGGGCGACCCTAGCAATTCTCTGTGGGTCCGAGTGAAGGCCAGAGTGGGACAGAAAGAGA
GCGCCTACGCCAAGAGCGAGGAATTCGCCGTGTGCAGAGATGGCAAGATCGGCCCTCCTAAGCTGGACAT
CCGGAAAGAAGAGAAGCAGATCATGATTGACATCTTTCACCCCAGCGTGTTCGTGAACGGCGACGAGCAA
GAGGTGGACTACGATCCCGAGACAACCTGCTACATCCGGGTGTACAACGTGTACGTGCGGATGAACGGCA
GCGAGATCCAGTACAAGATTCTGACCCAGAAAGAGGACGACTGCGACGAGATTCAGTGTCAGCTGGCCAT
TCCTGTGTCCAGCCTGAACAGCCAGTACTGTGTGTCTGCCGAAGGCGTGCTGCATGTGTGGGGCGTGACA
ACCGAGAAGTCCAAAGAAGTGTGCATCACCATCTTCAACAGCAGCATCAAAGGT
